Addgene plasmid #20472: pWZL Neo Myr Flag HSCB
Depositing lab: William Hahn & Jean Zhao. Depositing organization: Dana-Farber Cancer Institute. Publication: Integrative Genomic Approaches Identify IKBKE as a Breast Cancer Oncogene (Kinase Library Clones). Boehm JS, Zhao JJ, Yao J, Kim SY, Firestein R, Dunn IF, Sjostrom SK, Garraway LA, Weremowicz S, Richardson AL, Greulich H, Stewart CJ, Mulvey LA, Shen RR, Ambrogio L, Hirozane-Kishikawa T, Hill DE, Vidal M, Meyerson M, Grenier JK, Hinkle G, Root DE, Roberts TM, Lander ES, Polyak K, Hahn WC. Cell. 2007 Jun 15. 129(6):1065-1079. 10.1016/j.cell.2007.03.052 PubMed 17574021.
Backbone
  Vector backbone: pWZL-Neo-Myr-Flag-DEST
  Backbone manufacturer: William Hahn Lab (available at Addgene, #15300)
  Vector type: Mammalian Expression, Retroviral
  Selectable markers: Neomycin (select with G418)
Growth in bacteria
  Bacterial resistance: Ampicillin, 100 μg/mL
  Growth temperature: 37°C
  Growth strain: Stbl3
  Growth instructions: Stbl3 cells to prevent recombination.
  Copy number: Unknown
Gene/Insert
  Gene/Insert name: HSCB (alt name: HscB iron-sulfur cluster co-chaperone homolog)
  Species: H. sapiens (human)
  Entrez Gene: HSCB (a.k.a. DNAJC20, HSC20, JAC1, SIDBA5)
  Tag / fusion protein: Myr (N terminal on backbone); Flag (N terminal on backbone)
  Cloning method: Gateway Cloning
  Sequencing primers: 5′ pWZL-Fwd (GAA CCT CCT CGT TCG ACC); 3′ pWZL-Rev (TTC CGG GCC CTC ACA TTG)
Resource information
  A portion of this plasmid was derived from a plasmid made by: 1-B12
Terms and licenses: Academic/Nonprofit Terms; Industry Terms: Not Available to Industry
Depositor comments: ORFs were cloned into Gateway compatible pEntry vectors. An LR recombination reaction was performed to move the ORF to pWZL-Neo-Myr-Flag DEST such that the ORF would have 5' myristoylation and flag tags. This plasmid is part of a kinase library, and the gene has been verified, but has not been fully sequenced for minor mutations. Please see the following link for plasmids from this article that are not part of the kinase library http://www.addgene.org/pubmed/17574021
How to cite: pWZL Neo Myr Flag HSCB was a gift from William Hahn & Jean Zhao (Addgene plasmid # 20472 ; http://n2t.net/addgene:20472 ; RRID:Addgene_20472)
