[The description below was written by a language model from this plasmid's Addgene catalogue record.]
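Description:
pWZL Neo Myr Flag HSCB is a retroviral mammalian expression plasmid built on the Gateway-compatible pWZL-Neo-Myr-Flag-DEST backbone. It is propagated in bacteria under ampicillin selection, and a recombination-deficient strain is recommended, reflecting the tendency of the repeated sequences in retroviral vectors to recombine. In mammalian cells, the neomycin resistance marker allows transduced or transfected populations to be selected with G418. The record gives no feature table, so the promoter driving the insert, the origin of replication and the arrangement linking the insert to the neomycin marker are not stated. The copy number is listed as unknown.

The insert is the human HSCB open reading frame, which encodes the HscB iron-sulfur cluster co-chaperone homolog (also known as DNAJC20, HSC20 or JAC1). The ORF was first cloned into a Gateway entry vector and then moved into the destination vector by an LR recombination reaction. This places it in frame behind backbone-encoded N-terminal myristoylation and Flag sequences. A myristoylation signal directs lipid modification of the fusion protein and so targets it to membranes, an approach commonly used to promote activation of signalling proteins. The Flag epitope permits detection or immunoprecipitation with standard antibodies.

The plasmid belongs to a library of myristoylated, Flag-tagged clones described as a kinase library, which was assembled for a study using integrative genomic approaches to identify breast cancer oncogenes. It is suited to producing retrovirus for stable expression of membrane-targeted HSCB in mammalian cells. The depositors note that the identity of the gene has been verified, but the clone has not been fully sequenced for minor mutations.
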