>Addgene plasmid #20472 | pWZL Neo Myr Flag HSCB | addgene partial sequence | sequence record 26294 | 20472 with pWZL-Fwd
CTCCTTCTCTAGGCGCCGGCCGGATCCAGAATTCGCCACCATGGGGTCTTCAAAATCTAAACCAAAGGAC
CCCAGCCAGCGCCGGCGCAGGATCCGAGGTTACCTTGACTACAAAGACGATGACGACAAGCAATTGACAA
GTTTGTACAAAAAAGTTGGCATGTGGCGGGGGAGAGCCGGGGCTTTGCTCCGGGTGTGGGGGTTTTGGCC
GACAGGGGTTCCCAGAAGGAGACCGCTAAGCTGCGATGCTGCGTCGCAGGCGGGAAGCAATTATCCCCGC
TGTTGGAACTGCGGCGGCCCATGGGGCCCCGGGCGGGAGGACAGGTTCTTCTGCCCACAGTGCCGAGCGC
TGCAGGCACCTGACCCCACTCGAGACTACTTCAGCCTTATGGACTGCAACCGTTCCTTCAGAGTTGATAC
AGCGAAGCTCCAGCACAGGTACCAGCAACTGCAGCGTCTTGTCCACCCAGATTTCTTCAGCCAGAGGTCT
CAGACTGAAAAGGACTTCTCAGAGAAGCATTCGACCCTGGTGAATGATGCCTATAAGACCCTCCTGGCCC
CCCTGAGCAGAGGACTGTACCTTCTAAAGCTCCATGGAATAGAGATTCCTGAAAGGACAGATTATGAAAT
GGACAGGCAATTCCTCATAGAAATAATGGAAATCAATGAAAAACTCGCAGAAGCTGAAAGTGAAGCTGCC
ATGAAAGAGATTGAATCCATTGTCAAAGCTAANCAGAAAGAATTTACTGACAATGTGAGCAGTGCTTTTG
AA
